Addgene plasmid #39544: pSR14.483
Depositing lab: Katharina Strub. Depositing organization: University of Geneva. Publication: SRP keeps polypeptides translocation-competent by slowing translation to match limiting ER-targeting sites. Lakkaraju AK, Mary C, Scherrer A, Johnson AE, Strub K. Cell. 2008 May 2;133(3):440-51. 10.1016/j.cell.2008.02.049 PubMed 18455985.
Backbone
  Vector backbone: pSUPER.retro.puro
  Backbone manufacturer: OligoEngine
  Total vector size (bp): 6349
  Vector type: Mammalian Expression, Retroviral, RNAi
  Selectable markers: Puromycin
Growth in bacteria
  Bacterial resistance: Ampicillin, 100 μg/mL
  Growth temperature: 37°C
  Growth strain: DH5alpha
  Copy number: Unknown
Gene/Insert
  Gene/Insert name: SRP14
  gRNA/shRNA sequence: AGGGCATACATTTCCTGCT
  Species: H. sapiens (human)
  Entrez Gene: SRP14 (a.k.a. ALURBP)
  Promoter: H1
  Cloning method: Restriction Enzyme; 5′ cloning site XHO I (not destroyed); 3′ cloning site Bgl II (destroyed during cloning)
  Sequencing primers: 5′ CCTTGAACCTCCTCGTTCGA; 3′ GTAGCGCCAAGTGCCCAGCG
Terms and licenses: Academic/Nonprofit Terms; Industry Terms: Not Available to Industry
How to cite: pSR14.483 was a gift from Katharina Strub (Addgene plasmid # 39544 ; http://n2t.net/addgene:39544 ; RRID:Addgene_39544)
