[The description below was written by a language model from this plasmid's Addgene catalogue record.]
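Description:
pSR14.483 is a retroviral RNAi vector built on the commercial pSUPER.retro.puro backbone and designed to knock down human SRP14 (also known as ALURBP), a subunit of the signal recognition particle. The total vector size is listed as about 6.3 kb. It is propagated in E. coli under ampicillin selection, and it carries a puromycin resistance marker for selecting mammalian cells that have taken up the construct. No feature table accompanies the record, so individual backbone elements such as the bacterial origin, the retroviral long terminal repeats and the packaging signal are not itemised, although elements of this kind are what allow a retroviral vector to be packaged into particles and integrated into target cell genomes.

The payload is a short hairpin RNA cassette directed against a 19-nucleotide target in the SRP14 transcript, expressed from the H1 promoter. H1 is an RNA polymerase III promoter commonly used for shRNAs because it gives a defined transcription start and terminates at a short run of thymidines, yielding a small hairpin transcript that the cellular RNAi machinery processes into siRNA. The hairpin insert was introduced by restriction cloning between XhoI and BglII sites, with the XhoI site retained and the BglII site destroyed in the process.

The plasmid can be used either by direct transfection or, after packaging, by retroviral transduction, followed by puromycin selection to obtain cells with sustained depletion of SRP14. The associated publication concerns how the signal recognition particle slows translation to keep nascent polypeptides competent for translocation at limiting ER-targeting sites, which is consistent with using this construct to study the effects of SRP14 loss in human cells.
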