>Addgene plasmid #39544 | pSR14.483 | addgene partial sequence | sequence record 51947 | pLXSN-5
AGCCCTCACTCCTTCTCTAGGCGCCGGAATTAGATCGATCTCTCGAGAAAAAAGGGCATACATTTCCTGC
TTCTCTTGAAAGCAGGAAATGTATGCCCTGGGGATCTGTGGTCTCATACAGAACTTATAAGATTCCCAAA
TCCAAAGACATTTCACGTTTATGGTGATTTCCCAGAACACATAGCGACATGCAAATATTGCAGGGCGCCA
CTCCCCTGTCCCTCACAGCCATCTTCCTGCCAGGGCGCACGCGCGCTGGGTGTTCCCGCCTAGTGACACT
GGGCCCGCGATTCCTTGGAGCGGGTTGATGACGTCAGCGTTCGAATTCTACCGGGTAGGGGAGGCGCTTT
TCCCAAGGCAGTCTGGAGCATGCGCTTTAGCAGCCCCGCTGGGCACTTGGCGCTACACAAGTGGCCTCTG
GCCTCGCACACATTCCACATCCACCGGTAGGCGCCAACCGGCTCCGTTCTTTGGTGGCCCCTTCGCGCCA
CCTTCTACTCCTCCCCTAGTCAGGAAGTTCCCCCCCGCCCCGCAGCTCGCGTCGTGCAGGACGTGACAAA
TGGAAGTAGCACGTCTCACTAGTCTCGTGCAGATGGACAGCACCGCTGAGCAATGGAAGCGGGTAGGCCT
TTGGGGCAGCGGCCAATAGCAGCTTTGCTCCTTCGCTTTCTGGGCTCAGAGGCTGGGAAGGGGTGGGTCC
GGGGGCGGGCTCAGGGGCGGGCTCAGGGGCGGGGCGGGCGCCCGAAGGTCCTCCGGAGGCCCGGCATTCT
GCACGCTTCAAAAGCGCACGTCTGCCGCGCTGTTCTCCTCTTCCTCATCTCCGGGCCTTTCGACCTGCAG
CCCAAGCTAGCTTACCATGACCGA
